Addgene plasmid #118732: pBOB-VE-cadherin-GFP
Purpose: To express VE-cadherin tagged with GFP on C-terminus
Depositing lab: John Cooper. Depositing organization: Washington University in Saint Louis. Publication: Septins regulate junctional integrity of endothelial monolayers. Kim J, Cooper JA. Mol Biol Cell. 2018 Jul 15;29(13):1693-1703. doi: 10.1091/mbc.E18-02-0136. Epub 2018 May 17. PubMed 29771630.
Backbone
  Vector backbone: pCSC-SP-PW-GFP
  Vector type: Lentiviral
Growth in bacteria
  Bacterial resistance: Ampicillin, 100 μg/mL
  Growth temperature: 37°C
  Growth strain: NEB Stable
  Copy number: High Copy
Gene/Insert
  Gene/Insert name: Cadherin 5 (CD144)
  Species: H. sapiens (human)
  Mutation: I503T (Common SNP-see comments)
  Entrez Gene: CDH5 (a.k.a. 7B4, CD144)
  Promoter: CMV
  Tag / fusion protein: GFP (C terminal on insert)
  Cloning method: Restriction Enzyme; 5′ cloning site Xba I (unknown if destroyed); 3′ cloning site Age I (unknown if destroyed)
Terms and licenses: Academic/Nonprofit Terms; Industry Terms: Not Available to Industry
Depositor comments: I503T is a common SNP that does not affect function. Depositor confirms the expressed protein localizes to cadherin-based cell-cell junctions.
How to cite: pBOB-VE-cadherin-GFP was a gift from John Cooper (Addgene plasmid # 118732 ; http://n2t.net/addgene:118732 ; RRID:Addgene_118732)
