[The description below was written by a language model from this plasmid's Addgene catalogue record and pLannotate feature annotations shown in this document.]
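Description:
pBOB-VE-cadherin-GFP is an HIV-1-based lentiviral transfer plasmid, built on the pCSC-SP-PW-GFP backbone, for expressing human VE-cadherin (cadherin 5, CDH5/CD144) fused at its C-terminus to EGFP. In bacteria it is maintained by a high-copy ColE1/pUC-type origin and selected with ampicillin through the β-lactamase gene. An f1 origin is also annotated. Outside the viral region the backbone carries an SV40 promoter/EM7 promoter–BleoR cassette with an SV40 poly(A) signal. This could confer bleomycin/Zeocin resistance to cells holding the plasmid, but it lies beyond the 3' LTR and would not be packaged into virus.

A CMV enhancer/promoter spanning the sequence origin sits directly upstream of a truncated 5' LTR, an arrangement that typically drives Tat-independent transcription of the viral genomic RNA in packaging cells. Downstream come the Ψ packaging signal with a gag fragment, the RRE for Rev-dependent nuclear export, and the cPPT/CTS, which aids nuclear import of the reverse-transcribed genome. An internal CMV enhancer/promoter then drives the CDH5 open reading frame followed closely by EGFP. A WPRE after the fusion enhances transcript expression, and the 3' LTR region is followed by a bGH polyadenylation signal. The short nef and rev fragments are residual viral sequence.

The CDH5 insert carries I503T, which the depositor describes as a common SNP without functional effect, and the fusion protein is reported to localize to cadherin-based cell–cell junctions. The construct suits transduction or transfection of mammalian cells to visualize VE-cadherin at junctions, and it was deposited with a study of endothelial monolayer junctional integrity.
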