Features (pLannotate 1.2.2; 33 found; start..end, strand, type, name):
    190..370     +  LTR            5' LTR (truncated): truncated 5' long terminal repeat (LTR) from HIV-1
    417..542     +  misc_feature   HIV-1 Ψ: packaging signal of human immunodeficiency virus type 1
    526..889     +  CDS            HIV-1 gag (fragment): gag protein from human immunodeficiency virus 1; gag
   1035..1268    +  misc_feature   RRE: The Rev response element (RRE) of HIV-1 allows for Rev-dependent mRNA export from the nucleus to the cytoplasm.
   1645..1745    +  CDS            Rev (fragment): human immunodeficiency virus 1 (HIV-1) Rev protein; rev; enhances nuclear export of unspliced and incompletely spliced viral mRNAs
   1749..1865    +  misc_feature   cPPT/CTS: central polypurine tract and central termination sequence of HIV-1
   1888..2191    +  enhancer       CMV enhancer: human cytomegalovirus immediate early enhancer
   2192..2395    +  promoter       CMV promoter: human cytomegalovirus (CMV) immediate early promoter
   2472..4823    +  CDS            CDH5: CADH5_HUMAN - Experimental evidence at protein level: Swiss-Prot protein existence level 1. Cadherins are calcium-dependent cell adhesion proteins (By similarity). They preferentially interact with themselves in a homophilic manner in connecting cells; cadherins may thus contribute to the sorting of heterogeneous cell types (PubMed:21269602). This cadherin may play a important role in endothelial cell biology through control of the cohesion and organization of the intercellular junctions (By similarity). It associates with alpha-catenin forming a link to the cytoskeleton (PubMed:10861224). Act
   4839..5558    +  CDS            EGFP: the original enhanced GFP (Yang et al., 1996) mammalian codon-optimized
   5566..5691    +  CDS            nef (fragment): NEF_HV1Z2 - Experimental evidence at protein level: Swiss-Prot protein existence level 1. Extracellular Nef protein targets CD4(+) T-lymphocytes for apoptosis by interacting with CXCR4 surface receptors. From Human immunodeficiency virus type 1 group M subtype D (isolate Z2/CDC-Z34) (HIV-1).
   5694..6282    +  misc_feature   WPRE: woodchuck hepatitis virus posttranscriptional regulatory element
   6299..6367    +  CDS            nef (fragment): NEF_HV1Z2 - Experimental evidence at protein level: Swiss-Prot protein existence level 1. Extracellular Nef protein targets CD4(+) T-lymphocytes for apoptosis by interacting with CXCR4 surface receptors. From Human immunodeficiency virus type 1 group M subtype D (isolate Z2/CDC-Z34) (HIV-1).
   6369..6681    +  LTR            5' LTR (fragment): 5' long terminal repeat (LTR) from HIV-1
   6689..6869    +  LTR            5' LTR (truncated): truncated 5' long terminal repeat (LTR) from HIV-1
   6901..7125    +  polyA_signal   bGH poly(A) signal: bovine growth hormone polyadenylation signal
   7129..7150    +  promoter       SV40 promoter (fragment): SV40 enhancer and early promoter
   7171..7599    +  rep_origin     f1 ori (sequence partly withheld): f1 bacteriophage origin of replication; arrow indicates direction of (+) strand synthesis
   7613..7942    +  promoter       SV40 promoter: SV40 enhancer and early promoter
   7990..8037    +  promoter       EM7 promoter: synthetic bacterial promoter&nbsp
   8056..8430    +  CDS            BleoR: antibiotic-binding protein; Sh ble from Streptoalloteichus hindustanus; confers resistance to bleomycin, phleomycin, and Zeocin™
   8440..8565    +  CDS            ble (fragment): BLE_KLEPN - Experimental evidence at protein level: Swiss-Prot protein existence level 1. Binding protein with a strong affinity to the bleomycin family of antibiotics. Binds to CL990; an antimitotic-antibiotic compound. From Klebsiella pneumoniae.
   8560..8681    +  polyA_signal   SV40 poly(A) signal: SV40 polyadenylation signal
   8752..8774    -  protein_bind   lac operator (fragment): The lac repressor binds to the lac operator to inhibit transcription in E. coli. This inhibition can be relieved by adding lactose or isopropyl-β-D-thiogalactopyranoside (IPTG). lac repressor encoded by lacI
   8778..8808    -  promoter       lac promoter: promoter for the E. coli lac operon
   8823..8844    -  protein_bind   CAP binding site: CAP binding activates transcription in the presence of cAMP. E. coli catabolite activator protein
   8857..8949    -  CDS            lacI (fragment): lac repressor; lacI; The lac repressor binds to the lac operator to inhibit transcription in E. coli. This inhibition can be relieved by adding lactose or isopropyl-β-D-thiogalactopyranoside (IPTG).
   9132..9720    -  rep_origin     ori: high-copy-number ColE1/pMB1/pBR322/pUC origin of replication
   9891..10751   -  CDS            AmpR: β-lactamase; bla; confers resistance to ampicillin, carbenicillin, and related antibiotics
  10752..10856   -  promoter       AmpR promoter: bla
  10915..10967   -  misc_feature   bom (fragment): basis of mobility region from pBR322
  11122..11501   +  enhancer       CMV enhancer: human cytomegalovirus immediate early enhancer
  11502..172     +  promoter       CMV promoter (across the origin): human cytomegalovirus (CMV) immediate early promoter
>Addgene plasmid #118732 | pBOB-VE-cadherin-GFP | addgene full sequence | sequence record 229086 | Addgene NGS Result
GGCGTGGATAGCGGTTTGACTCACGGGGATTTCCAAGTCTCCACCCCATTGACGTCAATGGGAGTTTGTT
TTGGCACCAAAATCAACGGGACTTTCCAAAATGTCGTAACAACTCCGCCCCATTGACGCAAATGGGCGGT
AGGCGTGTACGGTGGGAGGTCTATATAAGCAGCGCGTTTTGCCTGTACTGGGTCTCTCTGGTTAGACCAG
ATCTGAGCCTGGGAGCTCTCTGGCTAACTAGGGAACCCACTGCTTAAGCCTCAATAAAGCTTGCCTTGAG
TGCTTCAAGTAGTGTGTGCCCGTCTGTTGTGTGACTCTGGTAACTAGAGATCCCTCAGACCCTTTTAGTC
AGTGTGGAAAATCTCTAGCAGTGGCGCCCGAACAGGGACTTGAAAGCGAAAGGGAAACCAGAGGAGCTCT
CTCGACGCAGGACTCGGCTTGCTGAAGCGCGCACGGCAAGAGGCGAGGGGCGGCGACTGGTGAGTACGCC
AAAAATTTTGACTAGCGGAGGCTAGAAGGAGAGAGATGGGTGCGAGAGCGTCAGTATTAAGCGGGGGAGA
ATTAGATCGCGATGGGAAAAAATTCGGTTAAGGCCAGGGGGAAAGAAAAAATATAAATTAAAACATATAG
TATGGGCAAGCAGGGAGCTAGAACGATTCGCAGTTAATCCTGGCCTGTTAGAAACATCAGAAGGCTGTAG
ACAAATACTGGGACAGCTACAACCATCCCTTCAGACAGGATCAGAAGAACTTAGATCATTATATAATACA
GTAGCAACCCTCTATTGTGTGCATCAAAGGATAGAGATAAAAGACACCAAGGAAGCTTTAGACAAGATAG
AGGAAGAGCAAAACAAAAGTAAGACCACCGCACAGCAAGCGGCCGCTGATCTTCAGACCTGGAGGAGGAG
ATATGAGGGACAATTGGAGAAGTGAATTATATAAATATAAAGTAGTAAAAATTGAACCATTAGGAGTAGC
ACCCACCAAGGCAAAGAGAAGAGTGGTGCAGAGAGAAAAAAGAGCAGTGGGAATAGGAGCTTTGTTCCTT
GGGTTCTTGGGAGCAGCAGGAAGCACTATGGGCGCAGCGTCAATGACGCTGACGGTACAGGCCAGACAAT
TATTGTCTGGTATAGTGCAGCAGCAGAACAATTTGCTGAGGGCTATTGAGGCGCAACAGCATCTGTTGCA
ACTCACAGTCTGGGGCATCAAGCAGCTCCAGGCAAGAATCCTGGCTGTGGAAAGATACCTAAAGGATCAA
CAGCTCCTGGGGATTTGGGGTTGCTCTGGAAAACTCATTTGCACCACTGCTGTGCCTTGGAATGCTAGTT
GGAGTAATAAATCTCTGGAACAGATTTGGAATCACACGACCTGGATGGAGTGGGACAGAGAAATTAACAA
TTACACAAGCTTAATACACTCCTTAATTGAAGAATCGCAAAACCAGCAAGAAAAGAATGAACAAGAATTA
TTGGAATTAGATAAATGGGCAAGTTTGTGGAATTGGTTTAACATAACAAATTGGCTGTGGTATATAAAAT
TATTCATAATGATAGTAGGAGGCTTGGTAGGTTTAAGAATAGTTTTTGCTGTACTTTCTATAGTGAATAG
AGTTAGGCAGGGATATTCACCATTATCGTTTCAGACCCACCTCCCAACCCCGAGGGGACCCGACAGGCCC
GAAGGAATAGAAGAAGAAGGTGGAGAGAGAGACAGAGACAGATCCATTCGATTAGTGAACGGATCAACTT
TTAAAAGAAAAGGGGGGATTGGGGGGTACAGTGCAGGGGAAAGAATAGTAGACATAATAGCAACAGACAT
ACAAACTAAAGAATTACAAAAACAAATTACAAAATTCAAAATTTTATCGATAAGCTTGGGAGTTCCGCGT
TACATAACTTACGGTAAATGGCCCGCCTGGCTGACCGCCCAACGACCCCCGCCCATTGACGTCAATAATG
ACGTATGTTCCCATAGTAACGCCAATAGGGACTTTCCATTGACGTCAATGGGTGGAGTATTTACGGTAAA
CTGCCCACTTGGCAGTACATCAAGTGTATCATATGCCAAGTACGCCCCCTATTGACGTCAATGACGGTAA
ATGGCCCGCCTGGCATTATGCCCAGTACATGACCTTATGGGACTTTCCTACTTGGCAGTACATCTACGTA
TTAGTCATCGCTATTACCATGGTGATGCGGTTTTGGCAGTACATCAATGGGCGTGGATAGCGGTTTGACT
CACGGGGATTTCCAAGTCTCCACCCCATTGACGTCAATGGGAGTTTGTTTTGGCACCAAAATCAACGGGA
CTTTCCAAAATGTCGTAACAACTCCGCCCCATTGACGCAAATGGGCGGTAGGCGTGTACGGTGGGAGGTC
TATATAAGCAGAGCTCGTTTAGTGAACCGTCAGATCGCCTGGAGACGCCATCCACGCTGTTTTGACCTCC
ATAGAAGACACCGACTCTAGAATGCAGAGGCTCATGATGCTCCTCGCCACATCGGGCGCCTGCCTGGGCC
TGCTGGCAGTGGCAGCAGTGGCAGCAGCAGGTGCTAACCCTGCCCAACGGGACACCCACAGCCTGCTGCC
CACCCACCGGCGCCAAAAGAGAGATTGGATTTGGAACCAGATGCACATTGATGAAGAGAAAAACACCTCA
CTTCCCCATCATGTAGGCAAGATCAAGTCAAGCGTGAGTCGCAAGAATGCCAAGTACCTGCTCAAAGGAG
AATATGTGGGCAAGGTCTTCCGGGTCGATGCAGAGACAGGAGACGTGTTCGCCATTGAGAGGCTGGACCG
GGAGAATATCTCAGAGTACCACCTCACTGCTGTCATTGTGGACAAGGACACTGGTGAAAACCTGGAGACT
CCTTCCAGCTTCACCATCAAAGTTCATGACGTGAACGACAACTGGCCTGTGTTCACGCATCGGTTGTTCA
ATGCGTCCGTGCCTGAGTCGTCGGCTGTGGGGACCTCAGTCATCTCTGTGACAGCAGTGGATGCAGACGA
CCCCACTGTGGGAGACCACGCCTCTGTCATGTACCAAATCCTGAAGGGGAAAGAGTATTTTGCCATCGAT
AATTCTGGACGTATTATCACAATAACGAAAAGCTTGGACCGAGAGAAGCAGGCCAGGTATGAGATCGTGG
TGGAAGCGCGAGATGCCCAGGGCCTCCGGGGGGACTCGGGCACGGCCACCGTGCTGGTCACTCTGCAAGA
CATCAATGACAACTTCCCCTTCTTCACCCAGACCAAGTACACATTTGTCGTGCCTGAAGACACCCGTGTG
GGCACCTCTGTGGGCTCTCTGTTTGTTGAGGACCCAGATGAGCCCCAGAACCGGATGACCAAGTACAGCA
TCTTGCGGGGCGACTACCAGGACGCTTTCACCATTGAGACAAACCCCGCCCACAACGAGGGCATCATCAA
GCCCATGAAGCCTCTGGATTATGAATACATCCAGCAATACAGCTTCATCGTCGAGGCCACAGACCCCACC
ATCGACCTCCGATACATGAGCCCTCCCGCGGGAAACAGAGCCCAGGTCATTATCAACATCACAGATGTGG
ACGAGCCCCCCATTTTCCAGCAGCCTTTCTACCACTTCCAGCTGAAGGAAAACCAGAAGAAGCCTCTGAT
TGGCACAGTGCTGGCCATGGACCCTGATGCGGCTAGGCATAGCATTGGATACTCCATCCGCAGGACCAGT
GACAAGGGCCAGTTCTTCCGAGTCACAAAAAAGGGGGACATTTACAATGAGAAAGAACTGGACAGAGAAG
TCTACCCCTGGTATAACCTGACTGTGGAGGCCAAAGAACTGGATTCCACTGGAACCCCCACAGGAAAAGA
ATCCATTGTGCAAGTCCACATTGAAGTTTTGGATGAGAATGACAATGCCCCGGAGTTTGCCAAGCCCTAC
CAGCCCAAAGTGTGTGAGAACGCTGTCCATGGCCAGCTGGTCCTGCAGATCTCCGCAACAGACAAGGACA
TAACACCACGAAACGTGAAGTTCAAATTCACTTTGAATACTGAGAACAACTTTACCCTCACGGATAATCA
CGATAACACGGCCAACATCACAGTCAAGTATGGGCAGTTTGACCGGGAGCATACCAAGGTCCACTTCCTA
CCCGTGGTCATCTCAGACAATGGGATGCCAAGTCGCACGGGCACCAGCACGCTGACCGTGGCCGTGTGCA
AGTGCAACGAGCAGGGCGAGTTCACCTTCTGCGAGGATATGGCCGCCCAGGTGGGCGTGAGCATCCAGGC
AGTGGTAGCCATCTTACTCTGCATCCTCACCATCACAGTGATCACCCTGCTCATCTTCCTGCGGCGGCGG
CTCCGGAAGCAGGCCCGCGCGCACGGCAAGAGCGTGCCGGAGATCCACGAGCAGCTGGTCACCTACGACG
AGGAGGGCGGCGGCGAGATGGACACCACCAGCTACGATGTGTCGGTGCTCAACTCGGTGCGCCGCGGCGG
GGCCAAGCCCCCGCGGCCCGCGCTGGACGCCCGGCCTTCCCTCTATGCGCAGGTGCAGAAGCCACCGAGG
CACGCGCCTGGGGCACACGGAGGGCCCGGGGAGATGGCAGCCATGATCGAGGTGAAGAAGGACGAGGCGG
ACCACGACGGCGACGGCCCCCCCTACGACACGCTGCACATCTACGGCTACGAGGGCTCCGAGTCCATAGC
CGAGTCCCTCAGCTCCCTGGGCACCGACTCATCCGACTCTGACGTGGATTACGACTTCCTTAACGACTGG
GGACCCAGGTTTAAGATGCTGGCTGAGCTGTACGGCTCGGACCCCCGGGAGGAGCTGCTGTATGGACCGG
TCGCCACCATGGTGAGCAAGGGCGAGGAGCTGTTCACCGGGGTGGTGCCCATCCTGGTCGAGCTGGACGG
CGACGTAAACGGCCACAAGTTCAGCGTGTCCGGCGAGGGCGAGGGCGATGCCACCTACGGCAAGCTGACC
CTGAAGTTCATCTGCACCACCGGCAAGCTGCCCGTGCCCTGGCCCACCCTCGTGACCACCCTGACCTACG
GCGTGCAGTGCTTCAGCCGCTACCCCGACCACATGAAGCAGCACGACTTCTTCAAGTCCGCCATGCCCGA
AGGCTACGTCCAGGAGCGCACCATCTTCTTCAAGGACGACGGCAACTACAAGACCCGCGCCGAGGTGAAG
TTCGAGGGCGACACCCTGGTGAACCGCATCGAGCTGAAGGGCATCGACTTCAAGGAGGACGGCAACATCC
TGGGGCACAAGCTGGAGTACAACTACAACAGCCACAACGTCTATATCATGGCCGACAAGCAGAAGAACGG
CATCAAGGTGAACTTCAAGATCCGCCACAACATCGAGGACGGCAGCGTGCAGCTCGCCGACCACTACCAG
CAGAACACCCCCATCGGCGACGGCCCCGTGCTGCTGCCCGACAACCACTACCTGAGCACCCAGTCCGCCC
TGAGCAAAGACCCCAACGAGAAGCGCGATCACATGGTCCTGCTGGAGTTCGTGACCGCCGCCGGGATCAC
TCTCGGCATGGACGAGCTGTACAAGTAAAGCGGCCGCGTCGAGTTTAAACCTGGAAAAACATGGAGCAAT
CACAAGTAGCAATACAGCAGCTACCAATGCTGATTGTGCCTGGCTAGAAGCACAAGAGGAGGAGGAGGTG
GGTTTTCCAGTCACACCTCAGACAATCAACCTCTGGATTACAAAATTTGTGAAAGATTGACTGGTATTCT
TAACTATGTTGCTCCTTTTACGCTATGTGGATACGCTGCTTTAATGCCTTTGTATCATGCTATTGCTTCC
CGTATGGCTTTCATTTTCTCCTCCTTGTATAAATCCTGGTTGCTGTCTCTTTATGAGGAGTTGTGGCCCG
TTGTCAGGCAACGTGGCGTGGTGTGCACTGTGTTTGCTGACGCAACCCCCACTGGTTGGGGCATTGCCAC
CACCTGTCAGCTCCTTTCCGGGACTTTCGCTTTCCCCCTCCCTATTGCCACGGCGGAACTCATCGCCGCC
TGCCTTGCCCGCTGCTGGACAGGGGCTCGGCTGTTGGGCACTGACAATTCCGTGGTGTTGTCGGGGAAGC
TGACGTCCTTTCCATGGCTGCTCGCCTGTGTTGCCACCTGGATTCTGCGCGGGACGTCCTTCTGCTACGT
CCCTTCGGCCCTCAATCCAGCGGACCTTCCTTCCCGCGGCCTGCTGCCGGCTCTGCGGCCTCTTCCGCGT
CTTCGCCTTCGCCCTCAGACGAGTCGGATCTCCCTTTGGGCCGCCTCCCCGCCTGGAATTCGAGCTCGGT
ACCTTTAAGACCAATGACTTACAAGGCAGCTGTAGATCTTAGCCACTTTTTAAAAGAAAAGGGGGGACTG
GAAGGGCTAATTCACTCCCAACGAAGACAAGATATCCTTGATCTGTGGATCTACCACACACAAGGCTACT
TCCCTGATTGGCAGAACTACACACCAGGGCCAGGGATCAGATATCCACTGACCTTTGGATGGTGCTACAA
GCTAGTACCAGTTGAGCAAGAGAAGGTAGAAGAAGCCAATGAAGGAGAGAACACCCGCTTGTTACACCCT
GTGAGCCTGCATGGGATGGATGACCCGGAGAGAGAAGTATTAGAGTGGAGGTTTGACAGCCGCCTAGCAT
TTCATCACATGGCCCGAGAGCTGCATCCGGACTGTACTGGGTCTCTCTGGTTAGACCAGATCTGAGCCTG
GGAGCTCTCTGGCTAACTAGGGAACCCACTGCTTAAGCCTCAATAAAGCTTGCCTTGAGTGCTTCAAGTA
GTGTGTGCCCGTCTGTTGTGTGACTCTGGTAACTAGAGATCCCTCAGACCCTTTTAGTCAGTGTGGAAAA
TCTCTAGCAGGGCCGCTTTAAACCCGCTGATCAGCCTCGACTGTGCCTTCTAGTTGCCAGCCATCTGTTG
TTTGCCCCTCCCCCGTGCCTTCCTTGACCCTGGAAGGTGCCACTCCCACTGTCCTTTCCTAATAAAATGA
GGAAATTGCATCGCATTGTCTGAGTAGGTGTCATTCTATTCTGGGGGGTGGGGTGGGGCAGGACAGCAAG
GGGGAGGATTGGGAAGACAATAGCAGGCATGCTGGGGATGCGGTGGGCTCTATGGCTTCTGAGGCGGAAA
GAACCAGCTGGGGCTCTAGGGGGTATCCCC
[124 nt withheld, positions 7171-7294]
C
[91 nt withheld, positions 7296-7386]
A
[49 nt withheld, positions 7388-7436]
CCTTTGACGTTGGAGTCCACGTTCTTT
[37 nt withheld, positions 7464-7500]
ACCCTATCTCGGTCTATTCTTTTGATTTATAAGGGATTTTGCCGATTTCGGCCTATTGGTTAAAAAATGA
GCTGATTTAACAAAAATTTAACGCGAATTAATTCTGTGGAATGTGTGTCAGTTAGGGTGTGGAAAGTCCC
CAGGCTCCCCAGCAGGCAGAAGTATGCAAAGCATGCATCTCAATTAGTCAGCAACCAGGTGTGGAAAGTC
CCCAGGCTCCCCAGCAGGCAGAAGTATGCAAAGCATGCATCTCAATTAGTCAGCAACCATAGTCCCGCCC
CTAACTCCGCCCATCCCGCCCCTAACTCCGCCCAGTTCCGCCCATTCTCCGCCCCATGGCTGACTAATTT
TTTTTATTTATGCAGAGGCCGAGGCCGCCTCTGCCTCTGAGCTATTCCAGAAGTAGTGAGGAGGCTTTTT
TGGAGGCCTAGGCTTTTGCAAAAAGCTCCCGGGAGCTTGTATATCCATTTTCGGATCTGATCAGCACGTG
TTGACAATTAATCATCGGCATAGTATATCGGCATAGTATAATACGACAAGGTGAGGAACTAAACCATGGC
CAAGTTGACCAGTGCCGTTCCGGTGCTCACCGCGCGCGACGTCGCCGGAGCGGTCGAGTTCTGGACCGAC
CGGCTCGGGTTCTCCCGGGACTTCGTGGAGGACGACTTCGCCGGTGTGGTCCGGGACGACGTGACCCTGT
TCATCAGCGCGGTCCAGGACCAGGTGGTGCCGGACAACACCCTGGCCTGGGTGTGGGTGCGCGGCCTGGA
CGAGCTGTACGCCGAGTGGTCGGAGGTCGTGTCCACGAACTTCCGGGACGCCTCCGGGCCGGCCATGACC
GAGATCGGCGAGCAGCCGTGGGGGCGGGAGTTCGCCCTGCGCGACCCGGCCGGCAACTGCGTGCACTTCG
TGGCCGAGGAGCAGGACTGACACGTGCTACGAGATTTCGATTCCACCGCCGCCTTCTATGAAAGGTTGGG
CTTCGGAATCGTTTTCCGGGACGCCGGCTGGATGATCCTCCAGCGCGGGGATCTCATGCTGGAGTTCTTC
GCCCACCCCAACTTGTTTATTGCAGCTTATAATGGTTACAAATAAAGCAATAGCATCACAAATTTCACAA
ATAAAGCATTTTTTTCACTGCATTCTAGTTGTGGTTTGTCCAAACTCATCAATGTATCTTATCATGTCTG
TATACCGTCGACCTCTAGCTAGAGCTTGGCGTAATCATGGTCATAGCTGTTTCCTGTGTGAAATTGTTAT
CCGCTCACAATTCCACACAACATACGAGCCGGAAGCATAAAGTGTAAAGCCTGGGGTGCCTAATGAGTGA
GCTAACTCACATTAATTGCGTTGCGCTCACTGCCCGCTTTCCAGTCGGGAAACCTGTCGTGCCAGCTGCA
TTAATGAATCGGCCAACGCGCGGGGAGAGGCGGTTTGCGTATTGGGCGCTCTTCCGCTTCCTCGCTCACT
GACTCGCTGCGCTCGGTCGTTCGGCTGCGGCGAGCGGTATCAGCTCACTCAAAGGCGGTAATACGGTTAT
CCACAGAATCAGGGGATAACGCAGGAAAGAACATGTGAGCAAAAGGCCAGCAAAAGGCCAGGAACCGTAA
AAAGGCCGCGTTGCTGGCGTTTTTCCATAGGCTCCGCCCCCCTGACGAGCATCACAAAAATCGACGCTCA
AGTCAGAGGTGGCGAAACCCGACAGGACTATAAAGATACCAGGCGTTTCCCCCTGGAAGCTCCCTCGTGC
GCTCTCCTGTTCCGACCCTGCCGCTTACCGGATACCTGTCCGCCTTTCTCCCTTCGGGAAGCGTGGCGCT
TTCTCATAGCTCACGCTGTAGGTATCTCAGTTCGGTGTAGGTCGTTCGCTCCAAGCTGGGCTGTGTGCAC
GAACCCCCCGTTCAGCCCGACCGCTGCGCCTTATCCGGTAACTATCGTCTTGAGTCCAACCCGGTAAGAC
ACGACTTATCGCCACTGGCAGCAGCCACTGGTAACAGGATTAGCAGAGCGAGGTATGTAGGCGGTGCTAC
AGAGTTCTTGAAGTGGTGGCCTAACTACGGCTACACTAGAAGAACAGTATTTGGTATCTGCGCTCTGCTG
AAGCCAGTTACCTTCGGAAAAAGAGTTGGTAGCTCTTGATCCGGCAAACAAACCACCGCTGGTAGCGGTG
GTTTTTTTGTTTGCAAGCAGCAGATTACGCGCAGAAAAAAAGGATCTCAAGAAGATCCTTTGATCTTTTC
TACGGGGTCTGACGCTCAGTGGAACGAAAACTCACGTTAAGGGATTTTGGTCATGAGATTATCAAAAAGG
ATCTTCACCTAGATCCTTTTAAATTAAAAATGAAGTTTTAAATCAATCTAAAGTATATATGAGTAAACTT
GGTCTGACAGTTACCAATGCTTAATCAGTGAGGCACCTATCTCAGCGATCTGTCTATTTCGTTCATCCAT
AGTTGCCTGACTCCCCGTCGTGTAGATAACTACGATACGGGAGGGCTTACCATCTGGCCCCAGTGCTGCA
ATGATACCGCGAGACCCACGCTCACCGGCTCCAGATTTATCAGCAATAAACCAGCCAGCCGGAAGGGCCG
AGCGCAGAAGTGGTCCTGCAACTTTATCCGCCTCCATCCAGTCTATTAATTGTTGCCGGGAAGCTAGAGT
AAGTAGTTCGCCAGTTAATAGTTTGCGCAACGTTGTTGCCATTGCTACAGGCATCGTGGTGTCACGCTCG
TCGTTTGGTATGGCTTCATTCAGCTCCGGTTCCCAACGATCAAGGCGAGTTACATGATCCCCCATGTTGT
GCAAAAAAGCGGTTAGCTCCTTCGGTCCTCCGATCGTTGTCAGAAGTAAGTTGGCCGCAGTGTTATCACT
CATGGTTATGGCAGCACTGCATAATTCTCTTACTGTCATGCCATCCGTAAGATGCTTTTCTGTGACTGGT
GAGTACTCAACCAAGTCATTCTGAGAATAGTGTATGCGGCGACCGAGTTGCTCTTGCCCGGCGTCAATAC
GGGATAATACCGCGCCACATAGCAGAACTTTAAAAGTGCTCATCATTGGAAAACGTTCTTCGGGGCGAAA
ACTCTCAAGGATCTTACCGCTGTTGAGATCCAGTTCGATGTAACCCACTCGTGCACCCAACTGATCTTCA
GCATCTTTTACTTTCACCAGCGTTTCTGGGTGAGCAAAAACAGGAAGGCAAAATGCCGCAAAAAAGGGAA
TAAGGGCGACACGGAAATGTTGAATACTCATACTCTTCCTTTTTCAATATTATTGAAGCATTTATCAGGG
TTATTGTCTCATGAGCGGATACATATTTGAATGTATTTAGAAAAATAAACAAATAGGGGTTCCGCGCACA
TTTCCCCGAAAAGTGCCACCTGACGTCGACGGATCGGGAGATCTCCCGATCCCCTATGGTGCACTCTCAG
TACAATCTGCTCTGATGCCGCATAGTTAAGCCAGTATCTGCTCCCTGCTTGTGTGTTGGAGGTCGCTGAG
TAGTGCGCGAGCAAAATTTAAGCTACAACAAGGCAAGGCTTGACCGACAATTGCATGAAGAATCTGCTTA
GGGTTAGGCGTTTTGCGCTGCTTCGCGATGTACGGGCCAGATATACGCGTTGACATTGATTATTGACTAG
TTATTAATAGTAATCAATTACGGGGTCATTAGTTCATAGCCCATATATGGAGTTCCGCGTTACATAACTT
ACGGTAAATGGCCCGCCTGGCTGACCGCCCAACGACCCCCGCCCATTGACGTCAATAATGACGTATGTTC
CCATAGTAACGCCAATAGGGACTTTCCATTGACGTCAATGGGTGGAGTATTTACGGTAAACTGCCCACTT
GGCAGTACATCAAGTGTATCATATGCCAAGTACGCCCCCTATTGACGTCAATGACGGTAAATGGCCCGCC
TGGCATTATGCCCAGTACATGACCTTATGGGACTTTCCTACTTGGCAGTACATCTACGTATTAGTCATCG
CTATTACCATGGTGATGCGGTTTTGGCAGTACATCAATG
